Addgene plasmid #90552: BUB1 A5.1 gRNA
Purpose: 3rd generation lentiviral gRNA plasmid targeting human BUB1
Depositing lab: Iain Cheeseman. Depositing organization: Whitehead Institute for Biomedical Research. Publication: Large-Scale Analysis of CRISPR/Cas9 Cell-Cycle Knockouts Reveals the Diversity of p53-Dependent Responses to Cell-Cycle Defects. McKinley KL, Cheeseman IM. Dev Cell. 2017 Feb 27;40(4):405-420.e2. doi: 10.1016/j.devcel.2017.01.012. Epub 2017 Feb 16. PubMed 28216383.
Backbone
  Vector backbone: pLenti-sgRNA
  Backbone manufacturer: Eric Lander & David Sabatini labs (Addgene plasmid #71409)
  Backbone size w/o insert (bp): 9151
  Vector type: Lentiviral, CRISPR
  Selectable markers: Puromycin
Growth in bacteria
  Bacterial resistance: Ampicillin, 100 μg/mL
  Growth temperature: 37°C
  Growth strain: NEB Stable
  Copy number: Unknown
Gene/Insert
  Gene/Insert name: BUB1 (Guide Designation A5.1) (alt name: pKMKO series)
  gRNA/shRNA sequence: CACCgCCCGCCCAGGCAATGTACAG
  Species: H. sapiens (human)
  Promoter: U6
  Cloning method: Restriction Enzyme; 5′ cloning site BsmBI (destroyed during cloning); 3′ cloning site BsmBI (destroyed during cloning)
  Sequencing primers: 5′ hU6-F (5'-GAGGGCCTATTTCCCATGATT-3'); 3′ EF1a-R (5'-CACGGCGACTACTGCACTTA-3')
Terms and licenses: Academic/Nonprofit Terms; Industry Terms: Not Available to Industry
Depositor comments: Please note that gRNA target sequence listed is not strictly the 20nt spacer sequence, but also contains the 5' BsmBI overhang. For more information about knockout human cell lines generated using this plasmid, please see http://cellcycleknockouts.wi.mit.edu/ .
How to cite: BUB1 A5.1 gRNA was a gift from Iain Cheeseman (Addgene plasmid # 90552 ; http://n2t.net/addgene:90552 ; RRID:Addgene_90552)
