[The description below was written by a language model from this plasmid's Addgene catalogue record and pLannotate feature annotations shown in this document.]
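Description:
BUB1 A5.1 gRNA is a third-generation lentiviral CRISPR guide plasmid built on the pLenti-sgRNA backbone and designed to target the human BUB1 gene. It is maintained in E. coli through a high-copy ColE1/pUC-type origin with ampicillin resistance (AmpR, β-lactamase). An f1 origin, an SV40 origin and remnants of lac/lacZα cloning-vector sequence are also annotated. The catalogue lists the empty backbone as 9,151 bp, whereas the sequenced record is 7,302 nt. This would be consistent with replacement of a stuffer fragment during BsmBI cloning, although the record does not say so.

The viral portion has the typical third-generation, self-inactivating layout. An RSV promoter drives a truncated HIV-1 5' LTR, so genomic RNA production does not depend on Tat. This is followed by the Ψ packaging signal with a partial gag sequence, the Rev response element for nuclear export, a cPPT/CTS element, and a ΔU3 3' LTR followed by an SV40 polyadenylation signal.

Two cassettes sit between the LTRs. In the first, a human U6 RNA polymerase III promoter expresses the BUB1-specific spacer fused to the Streptococcus pyogenes guide scaffold (annotated as a tracrRNA fragment). The spacer was inserted between BsmBI sites that were destroyed in cloning. In the second, an EF-1α core promoter drives puromycin N-acetyltransferase, with a WPRE to enhance expression, allowing puromycin selection of transduced cells.

No Cas9 is annotated, so the nuclease must be supplied separately. The plasmid belongs to a guide series used for a large-scale analysis of cell-cycle gene knockouts in human cells.
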