Features (pLannotate 1.2.2; 28 found; start..end, strand, type, name):
      1..49      +  rep_origin     RSF ori (fragment): Plasmids containing the RSF 1030 origin of replication can be propagated in E. coli cells that contain additional plasmids with compatible origins.
     51..143     +  CDS            lacI (fragment): lac repressor; lacI; The lac repressor binds to the lac operator to inhibit transcription in E. coli. This inhibition can be relieved by adding lactose or isopropyl-β-D-thiogalactopyranoside (IPTG).
    156..177     +  protein_bind   CAP binding site: CAP binding activates transcription in the presence of cAMP. E. coli catabolite activator protein
    192..222     +  promoter       lac promoter: promoter for the E. coli lac operon
    230..246     +  protein_bind   lac operator: The lac repressor binds to the lac operator to inhibit transcription in E. coli. This inhibition can be relieved by adding lactose or isopropyl-β-D-thiogalactopyranoside (IPTG). lac repressor encoded by lacI
    291..309     +  promoter       T3 promoter: promoter for bacteriophage T3 RNA polymerase
    337..563     +  promoter       RSV promoter: Rous sarcoma virus enhancer/promoter
    564..744     +  LTR            5' LTR (truncated): truncated 5' long terminal repeat (LTR) from HIV-1
    791..916     +  misc_feature   HIV-1 Ψ: packaging signal of human immunodeficiency virus type 1
    900..1263    +  CDS            HIV-1 gag (fragment): gag protein from human immunodeficiency virus 1; gag
   1409..1642    +  misc_feature   RRE: The Rev response element (RRE) of HIV-1 allows for Rev-dependent mRNA export from the nucleus to the cytoplasm.
   2019..2045    +  CDS            Rev (fragment): human immunodeficiency virus 1 (HIV-1) Rev protein; rev; enhances nuclear export of unspliced and incompletely spliced viral mRNAs
   2049..2289    +  promoter       U6 promoter: RNA polymerase III promoter for human U6 snRNA
   2337..2404    +  misc_RNA       tracrRNA (fragment): trans-activating CRISPR RNA for the Streptococcus pyogenes CRISPR/Cas9 system
   2453..2570    +  misc_feature   cPPT/CTS: central polypurine tract and central termination sequence of HIV-1
   2639..2850    +  promoter       EF-1α core promoter: core promoter for human elongation factor EF-1α
   2876..3475    +  CDS            PuroR (fragment): puromycin N-acetyltransferase; pac from Streptomyces; confers resistance to puromycin
   3491..4079    +  misc_feature   WPRE: woodchuck hepatitis virus posttranscriptional regulatory element
   4130..4149    +  misc_feature   cPPT/CTS (fragment): central polypurine tract and central termination sequence of HIV-1
   4151..4384    +  LTR            3' LTR (ΔU3): self-inactivating 3' long terminal repeat (LTR) from HIV-1
   4462..4583    +  polyA_signal   SV40 poly(A) signal: SV40 polyadenylation signal
   4623..4758    +  rep_origin     SV40 ori: SV40 origin of replication
   4779..4797    -  promoter       T7 promoter: promoter for bacteriophage T7 RNA polymerase
   4805..4960    +  CDS            lacZα (fragment): LacZα fragment of β-galactosidase; lacZ fragment
   4965..5393    +  rep_origin     f1 ori (sequence partly withheld): f1 bacteriophage origin of replication; arrow indicates direction of (+) strand synthesis
   5446..5550    +  promoter       AmpR promoter: bla
   5551..6411    +  CDS            AmpR: β-lactamase; bla; confers resistance to ampicillin, carbenicillin, and related antibiotics
   6582..7170    +  rep_origin     ori: high-copy-number ColE1/pMB1/pBR322/pUC origin of replication
>Addgene plasmid #90552 | BUB1 A5.1 gRNA | addgene full sequence | sequence record 182858 | Addgene NGS Result
CGCAGCCGAACGACCGAGCGCAGCGAGTCAGTGAGCGAGGAAGCGGAAGAGCGCCCAATACGCAAACCGC
CTCTCCCCGCGCGTTGGCCGATTCATTAATGCAGCTGGCACGACAGGTTTCCCGACTGGAAAGCGGGCAG
TGAGCGCAACGCAATTAATGTGAGTTAGCTCACTCATTAGGCACCCCAGGCTTTACACTTTATGCTTCCG
GCTCGTATGTTGTGTGGAATTGTGAGCGGATAACAATTTCACACAGGAAACAGCTATGACCATGATTACG
CCAAGCGCGCAATTAACCCTCACTAAAGGGAACAAAAGCTGGAGCTGCAAGCTTAATGTAGTCTTATGCA
ATACTCTTGTAGTCTTGCAACATGGTAACGATGAGTTAGCAACATGCCTTACAAGGAGAGAAAAAGCACC
GTGCATGCCGATTGGTGGAAGTAAGGTGGTACGATCGTGCCTTATTAGGAAGGCAACAGACGGGTCTGAC
ATGGATTGGACGAACCACTGAATTGCCGCATTGCAGAGATATTGTATTTAAGTGCCTAGCTCGATACATA
AACGGGTCTCTCTGGTTAGACCAGATCTGAGCCTGGGAGCTCTCTGGCTAACTAGGGAACCCACTGCTTA
AGCCTCAATAAAGCTTGCCTTGAGTGCTTCAAGTAGTGTGTGCCCGTCTGTTGTGTGACTCTGGTAACTA
GAGATCCCTCAGACCCTTTTAGTCAGTGTGGAAAATCTCTAGCAGTGGCGCCCGAACAGGGACTTGAAAG
CGAAAGGGAAACCAGAGGAGCTCTCTCGACGCAGGACTCGGCTTGCTGAAGCGCGCACGGCAAGAGGCGA
GGGGCGGCGACTGGTGAGTACGCCAAAAATTTTGACTAGCGGAGGCTAGAAGGAGAGAGATGGGTGCGAG
AGCGTCAGTATTAAGCGGGGGAGAATTAGATCGCGATGGGAAAAAATTCGGTTAAGGCCAGGGGGAAAGA
AAAAATATAAATTAAAACATATAGTATGGGCAAGCAGGGAGCTAGAACGATTCGCAGTTAATCCTGGCCT
GTTAGAAACATCAGAAGGCTGTAGACAAATACTGGGACAGCTACAACCATCCCTTCAGACAGGATCAGAA
GAACTTAGATCATTATATAATACAGTAGCAACCCTCTATTGTGTGCATCAAAGGATAGAGATAAAAGACA
CCAAGGAAGCTTTAGACAAGATAGAGGAAGAGCAAAACAAAAGTAAGACCACCGCACAGCAAGCGGCCGC
TGATCTTCAGACCTGGAGGAGGAGATATGAGGGACAATTGGAGAAGTGAATTATATAAATATAAAGTAGT
AAAAATTGAACCATTAGGAGTAGCACCCACCAAGGCAAAGAGAAGAGTGGTGCAGAGAGAAAAAAGAGCA
GTGGGAATAGGAGCTTTGTTCCTTGGGTTCTTGGGAGCAGCAGGAAGCACTATGGGCGCAGCGTCAATGA
CGCTGACGGTACAGGCCAGACAATTATTGTCTGGTATAGTGCAGCAGCAGAACAATTTGCTGAGGGCTAT
TGAGGCGCAACAGCATCTGTTGCAACTCACAGTCTGGGGCATCAAGCAGCTCCAGGCAAGAATCCTGGCT
GTGGAAAGATACCTAAAGGATCAACAGCTCCTGGGGATTTGGGGTTGCTCTGGAAAACTCATTTGCACCA
CTGCTGTGCCTTGGAATGCTAGTTGGAGTAATAAATCTCTGGAACAGATTTGGAATCACACGACCTGGAT
GGAGTGGGACAGAGAAATTAACAATTACACAAGCTTAATACACTCCTTAATTGAAGAATCGCAAAACCAG
CAAGAAAAGAATGAACAAGAATTATTGGAATTAGATAAATGGGCAAGTTTGTGGAATTGGTTTAACATAA
CAAATTGGCTGTGGTATATAAAATTATTCATAATGATAGTAGGAGGCTTGGTAGGTTTAAGAATAGTTTT
TGCTGTACTTTCTATAGTGAATAGAGTTAGGCAGGGATATTCACCATTATCGTTTCAGACCCACCTCCCA
ACCCCGAGGGGACCCAGAGAGGGCCTATTTCCCATGATTCCTTCATATTTGCATATACGATACAAGGCTG
TTAGAGAGATAATTAGAATTAATTTGACTGTAAACACAAAGATATTAGTACAAAATACGTGACGTAGAAA
GTAATAATTTCTTGGGTAGTTTGCAGTTTTAAAATTATGTTTTAAAATGGACTATCATATGCTTACCGTA
ACTTGAAAGTATTTCGATTTCTTGGCTTTATATATCTTGTGGAAAGGACGAAACACCGCCCGCCCAGGCA
ATGTACAGGTTTAAGAGCTATGCTGGAAACAGCATAGCAAGTTTAAATAAGGCTAGTCCGTTATCAACTT
GAAAAAGTGGCACCGAGTCGGTGCTTTTTTTGAATTCTAGATCTTGAGACAAATGGCAGTATTCATCCAC
AATTTTAAAAGAAAAGGGGGGATTGGGGGGTACAGTGCAGGGGAAAGAATAGTAGACATAATAGCAACAG
ACATACAAACTAAAGAATTACAAAAACAAATTACAAAAATTCAAAATTTTCGGGTTTATTACAGGGACAG
CAGAGATCCACTTTGGCGCCGGCTCGAGTGGCTCCGGTGCCCGTCAGTGGGCAGAGCGCACATCGCCCAC
AGTCCCCGAGAAGTTGGGGGGAGGGGTCGGCAATTGAACCGGTGCCTAGAGAAGGTGGCGCGGGGTAAAC
TGGGAAAGTGATGTCGTGTACTGGCTCCGCCTTTTTCCCGAGGGTGGGGGAGAACCGTATATAAGTGCAG
TAGTCGCCGTGAACGTTCTTTTTCGCAACGGGTTTGCCGCCAGAACACAGGTGTCGTGACGCGGGATCCG
CCACCATGACCGAGTACAAGCCCACGGTGCGCCTCGCCACCCGCGACGACGTCCCCAGGGCCGTACGCAC
CCTCGCCGCCGCGTTCGCCGACTACCCCGCCACGCGCCACACCGTCGATCCGGACCGCCACATCGAGCGG
GTCACCGAGCTGCAAGAACTCTTCCTCACGCGCGTCGGGCTCGACATCGGCAAGGTGTGGGTCGCGGACG
ACGGCGCCGCGGTGGCGGTCTGGACCACGCCGGAGAGCGTCGAAGCGGGGGCGGTGTTCGCCGAGATCGG
CCCGCGCATGGCCGAGTTGAGCGGTTCCCGGCTGGCCGCGCAGCAACAGATGGAAGGCCTCCTGGCGCCG
CACCGGCCCAAGGAGCCCGCGTGGTTCCTGGCCACCGTCGGAGTCTCGCCCGACCACCAGGGCAAGGGTC
TGGGCAGCGCCGTCGTGCTCCCCGGAGTGGAGGCGGCCGAGCGCGCCGGGGTGCCCGCCTTCCTGGAGAC
CTCCGCGCCCCGCAACCTCCCCTTCTACGAGCGGCTCGGCTTCACCGTCACCGCCGACGTCGAGGTGCCC
GAAGGACCGCGCACCTGGTGCATGACCCGCAAGCCCGGTGCCTGAACGCGTTAAGTCGACAATCAACCTC
TGGATTACAAAATTTGTGAAAGATTGACTGGTATTCTTAACTATGTTGCTCCTTTTACGCTATGTGGATA
CGCTGCTTTAATGCCTTTGTATCATGCTATTGCTTCCCGTATGGCTTTCATTTTCTCCTCCTTGTATAAA
TCCTGGTTGCTGTCTCTTTATGAGGAGTTGTGGCCCGTTGTCAGGCAACGTGGCGTGGTGTGCACTGTGT
TTGCTGACGCAACCCCCACTGGTTGGGGCATTGCCACCACCTGTCAGCTCCTTTCCGGGACTTTCGCTTT
CCCCCTCCCTATTGCCACGGCGGAACTCATCGCCGCCTGCCTTGCCCGCTGCTGGACAGGGGCTCGGCTG
TTGGGCACTGACAATTCCGTGGTGTTGTCGGGGAAATCATCGTCCTTTCCTTGGCTGCTCGCCTGTGTTG
CCACCTGGATTCTGCGCGGGACGTCCTTCTGCTACGTCCCTTCGGCCCTCAATCCAGCGGACCTTCCTTC
CCGCGGCCTGCTGCCGGCTCTGCGGCCTCTTCCGCGTCTTCGCCTTCGCCCTCAGACGAGTCGGATCTCC
CTTTGGGCCGCCTCCCCGCGTCGACTTTAAGACCAATGACTTACAAGGCAGCTGTAGATCTTAGCCACTT
TTTAAAAGAAAAGGGGGGACTGGAAGGGCTAATTCACTCCCAACGAAGACAAGATCTGCTTTTTGCTTGT
ACTGGGTCTCTCTGGTTAGACCAGATCTGAGCCTGGGAGCTCTCTGGCTAACTAGGGAACCCACTGCTTA
AGCCTCAATAAAGCTTGCCTTGAGTGCTTCAAGTAGTGTGTGCCCGTCTGTTGTGTGACTCTGGTAACTA
GAGATCCCTCAGACCCTTTTAGTCAGTGTGGAAAATCTCTAGCAGTACGTATAGTAGTTCATGTCATCTT
ATTATTCAGTATTTATAACTTGCAAAGAAATGAATATCAGAGAGTGAGAGGAACTTGTTTATTGCAGCTT
ATAATGGTTACAAATAAAGCAATAGCATCACAAATTTCACAAATAAAGCATTTTTTTCACTGCATTCTAG
TTGTGGTTTGTCCAAACTCATCAATGTATCTTATCATGTCTGGCTCTAGCTATCCCGCCCCTAACTCCGC
CCATCCCGCCCCTAACTCCGCCCAGTTCCGCCCATTCTCCGCCCCATGGCTGACTAATTTTTTTTATTTA
TGCAGAGGCCGAGGCCGCCTCGGCCTCTGAGCTATTCCAGAAGTAGTGAGGAGGCTTTTTTGGAGGCCTA
GGGACGTACCCAATTCGCCCTATAGTGAGTCGTATTACGCGCGCTCACTGGCCGTCGTTTTACAACGTCG
TGACTGGGAAAACCCTGGCGTTACCCAACTTAATCGCCTTGCAGCACATCCCCCTTTCGCCAGCTGGCGT
AATAGCGAAGAGGCCCGCACCGATCGCCCTTCCCAACAGTTGCGCAGCCTGAATGGCGAATGGG
[124 nt withheld, positions 4965-5088]
C
[91 nt withheld, positions 5090-5180]
A
[49 nt withheld, positions 5182-5230]
CCTTTGACGTTGGAGTCCACGTTCTTT
[37 nt withheld, positions 5258-5294]
ACCCTATCTCGGTCTATTCTTTTGATTTATAAGGGATTTTGCCGATTTCGGCCTATTGGTTAAAAAATGA
GCTGATTTAACAAAAATTTAACGCGAATTTTAACAAAATATTAACGCTTACAATTTAGGTGGCACTTTTC
GGGGAAATGTGCGCGGAACCCCTATTTGTTTATTTTTCTAAATACATTCAAATATGTATCCGCTCATGAG
ACAATAACCCTGATAAATGCTTCAATAATATTGAAAAAGGAAGAGTATGAGTATTCAACATTTCCGTGTC
GCCCTTATTCCCTTTTTTGCGGCATTTTGCCTTCCTGTTTTTGCTCACCCAGAAACGCTGGTGAAAGTAA
AAGATGCTGAAGATCAGTTGGGTGCACGAGTGGGTTACATCGAACTGGATCTCAACAGCGGTAAGATCCT
TGAGAGTTTTCGCCCCGAAGAACGTTTTCCAATGATGAGCACTTTTAAAGTTCTGCTATGTGGCGCGGTA
TTATCCCGTATTGACGCCGGGCAAGAGCAACTCGGTCGCCGCATACACTATTCTCAGAATGACTTGGTTG
AGTACTCACCAGTCACAGAAAAGCATCTTACGGATGGCATGACAGTAAGAGAATTATGCAGTGCTGCCAT
AACCATGAGTGATAACACTGCGGCCAACTTACTTCTGACAACGATCGGAGGACCGAAGGAGCTAACCGCT
TTTTTGCACAACATGGGGGATCATGTAACTCGCCTTGATCGTTGGGAACCGGAGCTGAATGAAGCCATAC
CAAACGACGAGCGTGACACCACGATGCCTGTAGCAATGGCAACAACGTTGCGCAAACTATTAACTGGCGA
ACTACTTACTCTAGCTTCCCGGCAACAATTAATAGACTGGATGGAGGCGGATAAAGTTGCAGGACCACTT
CTGCGCTCGGCCCTTCCGGCTGGCTGGTTTATTGCTGATAAATCTGGAGCCGGTGAGCGTGGGTCTCGCG
GTATCATTGCAGCACTGGGGCCAGATGGTAAGCCCTCCCGTATCGTAGTTATCTACACGACGGGGAGTCA
GGCAACTATGGATGAACGAAATAGACAGATCGCTGAGATAGGTGCCTCACTGATTAAGCATTGGTAACTG
TCAGACCAAGTTTACTCATATATACTTTAGATTGATTTAAAACTTCATTTTTAATTTAAAAGGATCTAGG
TGAAGATCCTTTTTGATAATCTCATGACCAAAATCCCTTAACGTGAGTTTTCGTTCCACTGAGCGTCAGA
CCCCGTAGAAAAGATCAAAGGATCTTCTTGAGATCCTTTTTTTCTGCGCGTAATCTGCTGCTTGCAAACA
AAAAAACCACCGCTACCAGCGGTGGTTTGTTTGCCGGATCAAGAGCTACCAACTCTTTTTCCGAAGGTAA
CTGGCTTCAGCAGAGCGCAGATACCAAATACTGTTCTTCTAGTGTAGCCGTAGTTAGGCCACCACTTCAA
GAACTCTGTAGCACCGCCTACATACCTCGCTCTGCTAATCCTGTTACCAGTGGCTGCTGCCAGTGGCGAT
AAGTCGTGTCTTACCGGGTTGGACTCAAGACGATAGTTACCGGATAAGGCGCAGCGGTCGGGCTGAACGG
GGGGTTCGTGCACACAGCCCAGCTTGGAGCGAACGACCTACACCGAACTGAGATACCTACAGCGTGAGCT
ATGAGAAAGCGCCACGCTTCCCGAAGGGAGAAAGGCGGACAGGTATCCGGTAAGCGGCAGGGTCGGAACA
GGAGAGCGCACGAGGGAGCTTCCAGGGGGAAACGCCTGGTATCTTTATAGTCCTGTCGGGTTTCGCCACC
TCTGACTTGAGCGTCGATTTTTGTGATGCTCGTCAGGGGGGCGGAGCCTATGGAAAAACGCCAGCAACGC
GGCCTTTTTACGGTTCCTGGCCTTTTGCTGGCCTTTTGCTCACATGTTCTTTCCTGCGTTATCCCCTGAT
TCTGTGGATAACCGTATTACCGCCTTTGAGTGAGCTGATACCGCTCGC
